>Addgene plasmid #157224 | pD649-HAsp-CD274-COMP5AP-AviTag-9xHis | addgene full sequence | sequence record 410004 | Addgene NGS Result
TTTCAATATTATTGAAGCATTTATCAGGGTTATTGTCTCATGAGCGGATACATATTTGAATGTATTTAGA
AAAATAAACAAATAGGGGTCAGTGTTACAACCAATTAACCAATTCTGAACATTATCGCGAGCCCATTTAT
ACCTGAATATGGCTCATAACACCCCTTGCTCATGACCAAAATCCCTTAACGTGAGTTACGCGCGCGTCGT
TCCACTGAGCGTCAGACCCCGTAGAAAAGATCAAAGGATCTTCTTGAGATCCTTTTTTTCTGCGCGTAAT
CTGCTGCTTGCAAACAAAAAAACCACCGCTACCAGCGGTGGTTTGTTTGCCGGATCAAGAGCTACCAACT
CTTTTTCCGAAGGTAACTGGCTTCAGCAGAGCGCAGATACCAAATACTGTTCTTCTAGTGTAGCCGTAGT
TAGCCCACCACTTCAAGAACTCTGTAGCACCGCCTACATACCTCGCTCTGCTAATCCTGTTACCAGTGGC
TGCTGCCAGTGGCGATAAGTCGTGTCTTACCGGGTTGGACTCAAGACGATAGTTACCGGATAAGGCGCAG
CGGTCGGGCTGAACGGGGGGTTCGTGCACACAGCCCAGCTTGGAGCGAACGACCTACACCGAACTGAGAT
ACCTACAGCGTGAGCTATGAGAAAGCGCCACGCTTCCCGAAGGGAGAAAGGCGGACAGGTATCCGGTAAG
CGGCAGGGTCGGAACAGGAGAGCGCACGAGGGAGCTTCCAGGGGGAAACGCCTGGTATCTTTATAGTCCT
GTCGGGTTTCGCCACCTCTGACTTGAGCGTCGATTTTTGTGATGCTCGTCAGGGGGGCGGAGCCTATGGA
AAAACGCCAGCAACGCGGCCTTTTTACGGTTCCTGGCCTTTTGCTGGCCTTTTGCTCACATGTTCTTTCC
TGCGTTATCCCCTGATTCTGTGGATAACCGTATTACCGCCTTTGAGTGAGCTGATACCGCTCGCCGCAGC
CGAACGACCGAGCGCAGCGAGTCAGTGAGCGAGGAAGCGGAAGGCGAGAGTAGGGAACTGCCAGGCATCA
AACTAAGCAGAAGGCCCCTGACGGATGGCCTTTTTGCGTTTCTACAAACTCTTTCTGTGTTGTAAAACGA
CGGCCAGTCTTAAGCTCGGGCCCCCTGGGCGGTTCTGATAACGAGTAATCGTTAATCCGCAAATAACGTA
AAAACCCGCTTCGGCGGGTTTTTTTATGGGGGGAGTTTAGGGAAAGAGCATTTGTCAGAATATTTAAGGG
CGCCTGTCACTTTGCTTGATATATGAGAATTATTTAACCTTATAAATGAGAAAAAAGCAACGCACTTTAA
ATAAGATACGTTGCTTTTTCGATTGATGAACACCTATAATTAAACTATTCATCTATTATTTATGATTTTT
TGTATATACAATATTTCTAGTTTGTTAAAGAGAATTAAGAAAATAAATCTCGAAAATAATAAAGGGAAAA
TCAGTTTTTGATATCAAAATTATACATGTCAACGATAATACAAAATATAATACAAACTATAAGATGTTAT
CAGTATTTATTATCATTTAGAATAAATTTTGTGTCGCCCTTAATTGTGAGCGGATAACAATTACGAGCTT
CATGCACAGTGGCGTTGACTCAATATTGGCCATTAGCCATATTATTCATTGGTTATATAGCATAAATCAA
TATTGGCTATTGGCCATTGCATACGTTGTATCTATATCATAATATGTACATTTATATTGGCTCATGTCCA
ATATGACCGCCATGTTGGCATTGATTATTGACTAGTTATTAATAGTAATCAATTACGGGGTCATTAGTTC
ATAGCCCATATATGGAGTTCCGCGTTACATAACTTACGGTAAATGGCCCGCCTGGCTGACCGCCCAACGA
CCCCCGCCCATTGACGTCAATAATGACGTATGTTCCCATAGTAACGCCAATAGGGACTTTCCATTGACGT
CAATGGGTGGAGTATTTACGGTAAACTGCCCACTTGGCAGTACATCAAGTGTATCATATGCCAAGTACGC
CCCCTATTGACGTCAATGACGGTAAATGGCCCGCCTGGCATTATGCCCAGTACATGACCTTATGGGACTT
TCCTACTTGGCAGTACATCTACGTATTAGTCATCGCTATTACCATGGTGATGCGGTTTTGGCAGTACATC
AATGGGCGTGGATAGCGGTTTGACTCACGGGGATTTCCAAGTCTCCACCCCATTGACGTCAATGGGAGTT
TGTTTTGGCACCAAAATCAACGGGACTTTCCAAAATGTCGTAACAACTCCGCCCCATTGACGCAAATGGG
CGGTAGGCGTGTACGGTGGGAGGTCTATATAAGCAGAGCTCGTTTAGTGAACCGTCAGATCGCCTGGAGA
CGCCATCCACGCTGTTTTGACCTCCATAGAAGACACCGGGACCGATCCAGCCTCCGCGGCCGGGAACGGT
GCATTGGAACGCGGATTCCCCGTGCCAAGAGTGACGTAAGTACCGCCTATAGAGTCTATAGGCCCACCCC
CTTGGCTTCGTTAGAACGCGGCTACAATTAATACATAACCTTATGTATCATACACATACGATTTAGGTGA
CACTATAGAATAACATCCACTTTGCCTTTCTCTCCACAGGTGTCCACTCCCAGGTCCAACTGCACCTCGG
TTCTATCGAAAACGCGCCTGCTAGCGCCACCATGAAGACCATCATTGCCCTGAGCTACATCTTCTGCCTG
GTGTTCGCTGCGGCCGCCTTTACAGTGACCGTGCCTAAGGATCTGTACGTGGTGGAATACGGCAGCAACA
TGACCATCGAGTGCAAGTTCCCCGTGGAAAAGCAGCTGGATCTGGCCGCTCTGATCGTGTACTGGGAGAT
GGAAGATAAGAACATCATCCAGTTCGTGCACGGCGAAGAGGACCTGAAGGTGCAGCACAGCAGCTACAGA
CAGAGAGCCAGACTGCTGAAGGATCAGCTGTCTCTGGGAAACGCCGCTCTGCAGATCACCGACGTGAAAC
TGCAGGATGCCGGCGTGTACCGGTGCATGATTTCTTACGGCGGAGCCGACTACAAGCGGATCACCGTGAA
AGTGAACGCCCCTTACAACAAGATCAACCAGAGAATCCTGGTGGTGGACCCCGTGACATCTGAGCATGAA
CTGACCTGTCAGGCCGAGGGCTATCCCAAGGCCGAAGTGATCTGGACAAGCAGCGATCACCAGGTGCTGA
GCGGCAAGACCACCACCACAAACAGCAAGCGGGAAGAGAAGCTGTTCAACGTGACCAGCACACTGCGGAT
CAACACAACCACCAACGAGATCTTCTACTGCACCTTTCGGCGGCTGGACCCCGAGGAAAATCACACAGCC
GAGCTGGTTATCCCCGAGCTGCCTCTGGCTCACCCTCCTAATGAGCGAGGCGCGCCGGAAGATCAAGTTG
ATCCAAGATTGATTGATGGCAAGGGCGGATCTCTGGAGGTGCTGTTCCAGGGACCAGGCGGAAGCGGCAA
TCCCGGCGGCGATCTGGCCCCCCAGATGCTGCGCGAGCTGCAGGAGACCAATGCCGCCCTGCAGGACGTG
CGCGAGCTGCTGCGCCACCGCGTGAAGGAGATCACCTTCCTGAAGAACACCGTGATGGAGTGCGACGCCT
GCGGTATGCAGCCCTCTAGAGGCTCCGGCTCCATCATCCCAGTTGAGGAGGAGAACCCGGACTTCTGGAA
CCGCGAGGCAGCCGAGGCCCTGGGTGCCGCCAAGAAGCTGCAGCCTGCACAGACAGCCGCCAAGAACCTC
ATCATCTTCCTGGGCGATGGGATGGGGGTGTCTACGGTGACAGCTGCCAGGATCCTAAAAGGGCAGAAGA
AGGACAAACTGGGGCCTGAGATACCCCTGGCCATGGACCGCTTCCCATATGTGGCTCTGTCCAAGACATA
CAATGTAGACAAACATGTGCCAGACAGTGGAGCCACAGCCACGGCCTACCTGTGCGGGGTCAAGGGCAAC
TTCCAGACCATTGGCTTGAGTGCAGCCGCCCGCTTTAACCAGTGCAACACGACACGCGGCAACGAGGTCA
TCTCCGTGATGAATCGGGCCAAGAAAGCAGGGAAGTCAGTGGGAGTGGTAACCACCACACGAGTGCAGCA
CGCCTCGCCAGCCGGCACCTACGCCCACACGGTGAACCGCAACTGGTACTCGGACGCCGACGTGCCTGCC
TCGGCCCGCCAGGAGGGGTGCCAGGACATCGCTACGCAGCTCATCTCCAACATGGACATTGACGTGATCC
TAGGTGGAGGCCGAAAGTACATGTTTCGCATGGGAACCCCAGACCCTGAGTACCCAGATGACTACAGCCA
AGGTGGGACCAGGCTGGACGGGAAGAATCTGGTGCAGGAATGGCTGGCGAAGCGCCAGGGTGCCCGGTAT
GTGTGGAACCGCACTGAGCTCATGCAGGCTTCCCTGGACCCGTCTGTGACCCATCTCATGGGTCTCTTTG
AGCCTGGAGACATGAAATACGAGATCCACCGAGACTCCACACTGGACCCCTCCCTGATGGAGATGACAGA
GGCTGCCCTGCGCCTGCTGAGCAGGAACCCCCGCGGCTTCTTCCTCTTCGTGGAGGGTGGTCGCATCGAC
CATGGTCATCATGAAAGCAGGGCTTACCGGGCACTGACTGAGACGATCATGTTCGACGACGCCATTGAGA
GGGCGGGCCAGCTCACCAGCGAGGAGGACACGCTGAGCCTCGTCACTGCCGACCACTCCCACGTCTTCTC
CTTCGGAGGCTACCCCCTGCGAGGGAGCTCCATCTTCGGGCTGGCCCCTGGCAAGGCCCGGGACAGGAAG
GCCTACACGGTCCTCCTATACGGAAACGGTCCAGGCTATGTGCTCAAGGACGGCGCCCGGCCGGATGTTA
CCGAGAGCGAGAGCGGGAGCCCCGAGTATCGGCAGCAGTCAGCAGTGCCCCTGGACGAAGAGACCCACGC
AGGCGAGGACGTGGCGGTGTTCGCGCGCGGCCCGCAGGCGCACCTGGTTCACGGCGTGCAGGAGCAGACC
TTCATAGCGCACGTCATGGCCTTCGCCGCCTGCCTGGAGCCCTACACCGCCTGCGACCTGGCGCCCCCCG
CCGGCACCACCGACGCCGCGCACCCGGGTGGCGGAGGACTGAACGACATCTTCGAGGCTCAGAAAATCGA
ATGGCACGAACATCACCATCACCATCACCATCACCATTAAGGCCGGCCTGTAGTCACTGGCACAACGCGT
TACCCGGTAAGCCAATCGGGTATACACGGTCGTCATACTGCAGACAGGGTTCTTCTACTTTGCAAGATAG
TCTTGAGTAGTAAAATAAATAGATAGAGAAAATCAGCCTCGACTGTGCCTTCTAGTTGCCAGCCATCTGT
TGTTTGCCCCTCCCCCGTGCCTTCCTTGACCCTGGAAGGTGCCACTCCCACTGTCCTTTCCTAATAAAAT
GAGGAAATTGCATCACAACACTCAACCCTATCTCGGTCTATTCTTTTGATTTATAAGGGATTTTGCCGAT
TTCGGCCTATTGGTTAAAAAATGAGCTGATTTAACAAAAATTTAACGCGAATTAATTCTGTGGAATGTGT
GTCAGTTAGGGTGTGGAAAGTCCCCAGGCTCCCCAGCAGGCAGAAGTATGCAAAGCATGCATCTCAATTA
GTCAGCAACCAGGTGTGGAAAGTCCCCAGGCTCCCCAGCAGGCAGAAGTATGCAAAGCATGCATCTCAAT
TAGTCAGCAACCATAGTCCCGCCCCTAACTCCGCCCATCCCGCCCCTAACTCCGCCCAGTTCCGCCCATT
CTCCGCCCCATGGCTGACTAATTTTTTTTATTTATGCAGAGGCCGAGGCCGCCTCTGCCTCTGAGCTATT
CCAGAAGTAGTGAGGAGGCTTTTTTGGAGGCCTAGGCTTTTGCAAAAAGCTCCCGGGAGCTTGTATATCC
ATTTTCGGATCTGATCAGCACGTGTTGACAATTAATCATCGGCATAGTATATCGGCATAGTATAATACGA
CAAGGTGAGGAACTAAACCATGACCGAGTACAAGCCCACGGTGCGCCTCGCCACCCGCGACGACGTCCCC
AGGGCCGTACGCACCCTCGCCGCCGCGTTCGCCGACTACCCCGCCACGCGCCACACCGTCGATCCGGACC
GCCACATCGAGCGGGTCACCGAGCTGCAAGAACTCTTCCTCACGCGCGTCGGGCTCGACATCGGCAAGGT
GTGGGTCGCGGACGACGGCGCCGCGGTGGCGGTCTGGACCACGCCGGAGAGCGTCGAAGCGGGGGCGGTG
TTCGCCGAGATCGGCCCGCGCATGGCCGAGTTGAGCGGTTCCCGGCTGGCCGCGCAGCAACAGATGGAAG
GCCTCCTGGCGCCGCACCGGCCCAAGGAGCCCGCGTGGTTCCTGGCCACCGTCGGCGTCTCGCCCGACCA
CCAGGGCAAGGGTCTGGGCAGCGCCGTCGTGCTCCCCGGAGTGGAGGCGGCCGAGCGCGCCGGGGTGCCC
GCCTTCCTGGAGACATCCGCGCCCCGCAACCTCCCCTTCTACGAGCGGCTCGGCTTCACCGTCACCGCCG
ACGTCGAGGTGCCCGAAGGACCGCGCACCTGGTGCATGACCCGCAAGCCCGGTGCCTGACACGTGCTACG
AGATTTCGATTCCACCGCCGCCTTCTATGAAAGGTTGGGCTTCGGAATCGTTTTCCGGGACGCCGGCTGG
ATGATCCTCCAGCGCGGGGATCTCATGCTGGAGTTCTTCGCCCACCCCAACTTGTTTATTGCAGCTTATA
ATGGTTACAAATAAAGCAATAGCATCACAAATTTCACAAATAAAGCATTTTTTTCACTGCATTCTAGTTG
TGGTTTGTCCAAACTCATCAATGTATCTTATCATGTCTGTATACCGTCGACCTCTAGCTAGAGCTTGGCG
TAATCATGGTCATTACCAATGCTTAATCAGTGAGGCACCTATCTCAGCGATCTGTCTATTTCGTTCATCC
ATAGTTGCCTGACTCCCCGTCGTGTAGATAACTACGATACGGGAGGGCTTACCATCTGGCCCCAGCGCTG
CGATGATACCGCGAGAACCACGCTCACCGGCTCCGGATTTATCAGCAATAAACCAGCCAGCCGGAAGGGC
CGAGCGCAGAAGTGGTCCTGCAACTTTATCCGCCTCCATCCAGTCTATTAATTGTTGCCGGGAAGCTAGA
GTAAGTAGTTCGCCAGTTAATAGTTTGCGCAACGTTGTTGCCATCGCTACAGGCATCGTGGTGTCACGCT
CGTCGTTTGGTATGGCTTCATTCAGCTCCGGTTCCCAACGATCAAGGCGAGTTACATGATCCCCCATGTT
GTGCAAAAAAGCGGTTAGCTCCTTCGGTCCTCCGATCGTTGTCAGAAGTAAGTTGGCCGCAGTGTTATCA
CTCATGGTTATGGCAGCACTGCATAATTCTCTTACTGTCATGCCATCCGTAAGATGCTTTTCTGTGACTG
GTGAGTACTCAACCAAGTCATTCTGAGAATAGTGTATGCGGCGACCGAGTTGCTCTTGCCCGGCGTCAAT
ACGGGATAATACCGCGCCACATAGCAGAACTTTAAAAGTGCTCATCATTGGAAAACGTTCTTCGGGGCGA
AAACTCTCAAGGATCTTACCGCTGTTGAGATCCAGTTCGATGTAACCCACTCGTGCACCCAACTGATCTT
CAGCATCTTTTACTTTCACCAGCGTTTCTGGGTGAGCAAAAACAGGAAGGCAAAATGCCGCAAAAAAGGG
AATAAGGGCGACACGGAAATGTTGAATACTCATATTCTTCCTT
Features (pLannotate 1.2.2; 24 found; start..end, strand, type, name):
    119..143     -  CDS            KanR (fragment): aminoglycoside phosphotransferase; aph(3')-Ia; confers resistance to kanamycin
    254..842     +  rep_origin     ori: high-copy-number ColE1/pMB1/pBR322/pUC origin of replication
   1067..1084    +  terminator     rrnB T2 terminator (fragment): transcription terminator T2 from the E. coli rrnB gene
   1109..1128    -  CDS            lacZα (fragment): LacZα fragment of β-galactosidase; lacZ fragment
   1584..1600    +  protein_bind   lac operator: The lac repressor binds to the lac operator to inhibit transcription in E. coli. This inhibition can be relieved by adding lactose or isopropyl-β-D-thiogalactopyranoside (IPTG). lac repressor encoded by lacI
   1843..2146    +  enhancer       CMV enhancer: human cytomegalovirus immediate early enhancer
   2147..2350    +  promoter       CMV promoter: human cytomegalovirus (CMV) immediate early promoter
   2486..2529    +  intron         CMV intron (fragment): modified intron A from human cytomegalovirus
   2581..2599    +  promoter       SP6 promoter: promoter for bacteriophage SP6 RNA polymerase
   2603..2640    +  CDS            IgH signal sequence (fragment): signal sequence from the mouse immunoglobulin heavy chain variable region
   2746..3408    +  CDS            CD274 (fragment): PD1L1_HUMAN - Also known as B7H1, PDCD1L1, PDCD1LG1, PDL1. Experimental evidence at protein level: Swiss-Prot protein existence level 1. The PDCD1-mediated inhibitory pathway is exploited by tumors to attenuate anti-tumor immunity and escape destruction by the immune system, thereby facilitating tumor survival (PubMed:28813417, PubMed:28813410). The interaction with PDCD1/PD-1 inhibits cytotoxic T lymphocytes (CTLs) effector function (By similarity). The blockage of the PDCD1-mediated pathway results in the reversal of the exhausted T- cell phenotype and the normalization of the anti-tumor res
   3505..3684    +  CDS            Comp (fragment): COMP_RAT - Experimental evidence at protein level: Swiss-Prot protein existence level 1. May play a role in the structural integrity of cartilage via its interaction with other extracellular matrix proteins such as the collagens and fibronectin. Can mediate the interaction of chondrocytes with the cartilage extracellular matrix through interaction with cell surface integrin receptors. Could play a role in the pathogenesis of osteoarthritis. Potent suppressor of apoptosis in both primary chondrocytes and transformed cells. Suppresses apoptosis by blocking the activation of caspase-3 and by indu
   3672..5124    +  CDS            SEAP (fragment): secreted alkaline phosphatase from human placenta The natural enzyme has a C-terminal transmembrane sequence that is replaced by a GPI anchor.
   5149..5190    +  CDS            AviTag™ (fragment): peptide tag that allows for enzymatic biotinylation
   5194..5217    +  CDS            8xHis: 8xHis affinity tag
   5363..5474    +  polyA_signal   bGH poly(A) signal: bovine growth hormone polyadenylation signal
   5475..5583    +  rep_origin     f1 ori (fragment): f1 bacteriophage origin of replication; arrow indicates direction of (+) strand synthesis
   5597..5926    +  promoter       SV40 promoter: SV40 enhancer and early promoter
   5974..6021    +  promoter       EM7 promoter: synthetic bacterial promoter&nbsp
   6040..6639    +  CDS            PuroR (fragment): puromycin N-acetyltransferase; pac from Streptomyces; confers resistance to puromycin
   6649..6774    +  CDS            ble (fragment): BLE_KLEPN - Experimental evidence at protein level: Swiss-Prot protein existence level 1. Binding protein with a strong affinity to the bleomycin family of antibiotics. Binds to CL990; an antimitotic-antibiotic compound. From Klebsiella pneumoniae.
   6769..6890    +  polyA_signal   SV40 poly(A) signal: SV40 polyadenylation signal
   6943..7803    -  CDS            AmpR: β-lactamase; bla; confers resistance to ampicillin, carbenicillin, and related antibiotics
   7806..89      -  promoter       AmpR promoter (fragment) (across the origin): bla
