[The description below was written by a language model from this plasmid's Addgene catalogue record and pLannotate feature annotations shown in this document.]
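Description:
pD649-HAsp-CD274-COMP5AP-AviTag-9xHis is a mammalian expression plasmid on the pD649 backbone that produces a secreted, multimerised form of the human CD274 (PD-L1, B7-H1) extracellular domain. It is propagated in E. coli as a high-copy plasmid through a ColE1/pUC-type origin and selected with ampicillin via a full-length β-lactamase gene. The annotated sequence also carries a second cassette in which an SV40 enhancer/early promoter and a bacterial EM7 promoter precede a puromycin N-acetyltransferase coding region, followed by an SV40 poly(A) signal. This could permit puromycin selection of transfected cells, although the catalogue entry lists no mammalian selection marker. Short fragments of KanR, lacZα, ble and the f1 origin appear to be backbone remnants.

The expression unit is driven by the CMV enhancer and immediate-early promoter, followed by a fragment of CMV intron A and an SP6 phage promoter that also serves as a sequencing primer site. The construct name indicates an HA signal peptide ("HAsp"); the automated annotation instead marks a short partial match to an immunoglobulin heavy-chain signal sequence in that region. The roughly 660 bp CD274 ectodomain sits between retained NotI and AscI sites. It is fused at its C terminus to a fragment of rat cartilage oligomeric matrix protein, whose coiled coil drives pentamer assembly, and then to human placental alkaline phosphatase. An AviTag for enzymatic biotinylation and a polyhistidine tag complete the fusion, and transcription ends at a bGH poly(A) signal.

The pentameric, enzyme-labelled protein acts as a high-avidity soluble probe for detecting weak receptor–ligand binding, and the plasmid belongs to a collection built to map interactions among human IgSF cell-surface proteins. The depositor notes that some plasmids in the collection may carry an IS4-like transposase insertion upstream of the CMV promoter; none is annotated here.
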