Addgene plasmid #157224: pD649-HAsp-CD274-COMP5AP-AviTag-9xHis
Purpose: Mammalian expression of cell-surface protein extracellular domain fused to COMP5AP-AviTag-9xHis. Protein is secreted from cells.
Depositing lab: Chris Garcia. Depositing organization: Stanford University. Publication: A Human IgSF Cell-Surface Interactome Reveals a Complex Network of Protein-Protein Interactions. Wojtowicz WM, Vielmetter J, Fernandes RA, Siepe DH, Eastman CL, Chisholm GB, Cox S, Klock H, Anderson PW, Rue SM, Miller JJ, Glaser SM, Bragstad ML, Vance J, Lam AW, Lesley SA, Zinn K, Garcia KC. Cell. 2020 Aug 20;182(4):1027-1043.e17. doi: 10.1016/j.cell.2020.07.025. PubMed 32822567.
Backbone
  Vector backbone: pD649
  Backbone size w/o insert (bp): 7153
  Vector type: Mammalian Expression
Growth in bacteria
  Bacterial resistance: Ampicillin, 100 μg/mL
  Growth temperature: 37°C
  Growth strain: DH5alpha
  Copy number: High Copy
Gene/Insert
  Gene/Insert name: CD274 (alt name: PD1L1)
  Species: H. sapiens (human)
  Insert size (bp): 660
  Entrez Gene: CD274 (a.k.a. ADMIO5, B7-H, B7H1, PD-L1, PDCD1L1, PDCD1LG1, PDL1, hPD-L1)
  Promoter: CMV/SP6
  Tag / fusion protein: COMP5AP-AviTag-9xHis (C terminal on backbone)
  Cloning method: Restriction Enzyme; 5′ cloning site GCGGCCGC (not destroyed); 3′ cloning site GGCGCGCC (not destroyed)
  Sequencing primers: 5′ ATTTAGGTGACACTATAG; 3′ CGTCGCACTCCATCACGGTG
Resource information
  A portion of this plasmid was derived from a plasmid made by: synthesis by ThermoFisher
Terms and licenses: Academic/Nonprofit Terms; Industry Terms: Not Available to Industry
Depositor comments: Some plasmids in this collection may have an IS4-like element ISVsa5 family transposase upstream of the CMV promoter.
How to cite: pD649-HAsp-CD274-COMP5AP-AviTag-9xHis was a gift from Chris Garcia (Addgene plasmid # 157224 ; http://n2t.net/addgene:157224 ; RRID:Addgene_157224)
