>Addgene plasmid #157224 | pD649-HAsp-CD274-COMP5AP-AviTag-9xHis | depositor partial sequence | sequence record 303558 | insert (extracellular domain)
TTTACAGTGACCGTGCCTAAGGATCTGTACGTGGTGGAATACGGCAGCAACATGACCATCGAGTGCAAGT
TCCCCGTGGAAAAGCAGCTGGATCTGGCCGCTCTGATCGTGTACTGGGAGATGGAAGATAAGAACATCAT
CCAGTTCGTGCACGGCGAAGAGGACCTGAAGGTGCAGCACAGCAGCTACAGACAGAGAGCCAGACTGCTG
AAGGATCAGCTGTCTCTGGGAAACGCCGCTCTGCAGATCACCGACGTGAAACTGCAGGATGCCGGCGTGT
ACCGGTGCATGATTTCTTACGGCGGAGCCGACTACAAGCGGATCACCGTGAAAGTGAACGCCCCTTACAA
CAAGATCAACCAGAGAATCCTGGTGGTGGACCCCGTGACATCTGAGCATGAACTGACCTGTCAGGCCGAG
GGCTATCCCAAGGCCGAAGTGATCTGGACAAGCAGCGATCACCAGGTGCTGAGCGGCAAGACCACCACCA
CAAACAGCAAGCGGGAAGAGAAGCTGTTCAACGTGACCAGCACACTGCGGATCAACACAACCACCAACGA
GATCTTCTACTGCACCTTTCGGCGGCTGGACCCCGAGGAAAATCACACAGCCGAGCTGGTTATCCCCGAG
CTGCCTCTGGCTCACCCTCCTAATGAGCGA
